>Addgene plasmid #113565 | BK beta1 | depositor full sequence | sequence record 214290 | Full Sequence
ATGGGGAAGAAGCTGGTGATGGCCCAGAAGCGCGGAGAGACACGAGCCCTCTGCCTGGGAGTGGCAATGG
TAGTGTGTGCTGCCATCACCTACTACGTCCTGGGTACAACTGTGCTGCCCCTCTACCAGAAAAGTGTGTG
GACCCAGGAATCCATATGTCACTTGATTGAAACTAATATCAAGGACCAGGAAGAGCTGGAGGGCAAGAAG
GTGCCCCAGTACCCATGCCTTTGGGTCAATGTATCAGCTGTGGGCAGATGGGCCATGCTGTATCACACGG
AAGACACTCGGGATCAAAACCAACAGTGCTCCTATATCCCCAGGAACCTGGACAACTACCAGACAGCCTT
GGCAGATGTGAAGAAGGTCAGAGCCAATTTCTATAAGCACCATGAATTCTATTGCCTTTCTGCACCTCAA
GTCAACGAGACCAGCGTCGTGTACCAGCGCCTCTACGGGCCCCAAGTCCTCCTCTTCTCCTTCTTCTGGC
CCACCTTCCTGCTGACCGGGGGTCTTATTCTTATTGCCATGGTGAAGCTCAACAGGTCCCTATCCATCTT
GGCGGCTCAGAAGTAGGATCCGCCCCTCTCCCTCCCCCCCCCCTAACGTTACTGGCCGAAGCCGCTTGGA
ATAAGGCCGGTGTGCGTTTGTCTATATGTTATTTTCCACCATATTGCCGTCTTTTGGCAATGTGAGGGCC
CGGAAACCTGGCCCTGTCTTCTTGACGAGCATTCCTAGGGGTCTTTCCCCTCTCGCCAAAGGAATGCAAG
GTCTGTTGAATGTCGTGAAGGAAGCAGTTCCTCTGGAAGCTTCTTGAAGACAAACAACGTCTGTAGCGAC
CCTTTGCAGGCAGCGGAACCCCCCACCTGGCGACAGGTGCCTCTGCGGCCAAAAGCCACGTGTATAAGAT
ACACCTGCAAAGGCGGCACAACCCCAGTGCCACGTTGTGAGTTGGATAGTTGTGGAAAGAGTCAAATGGC
TCTCCTCAAGCGTATTCAACAAGGGGCTGAAGGATGCCCAGAAGGTACCCCATTGTATGGGATCTGATCT
GGGGCCTCGGTGCACATGCTTTACATGTGTTTAGTCGAGGTTAAAAAAACGTCTAGGCCCCCCGAACCAC
GGGGACGTGGTTTTCCTTTGAAAAACACGATGATAATATGGCCACAACCATGGTGAGCAAGGGCGAGGAG
CTGTTCACCGGGGTGGTGCCCATCCTGGTCGAGCTGGACGGCGACGTAAACGGCCACAAGTTCAGCGTGT
CCGGCGAGGGCGAGGGCGATGCCACCTACGGCAAGCTGACCCTGAAGTTCATCTGCACCACCGGCAAGCT
GCCCGTGCCCTGGCCCACCCTCGTGACCACCCTGACCTACGGCGTGCAGTGCTTCAGCCGCTACCCCGAC
CACATGAAGCAGCACGACTTCTTCAAGTCCGCCATGCCCGAAGGCTACGTCCAGGAGCGCACCATCTTCT
TCAAGGACGACGGCAACTACAAGACCCGCGCCGAGGTGAAGTTCGAGGGCGACACCCTGGTGAACCGCAT
CGAGCTGAAGGGCATCGACTTCAAGGAGGACGGCAACATCCTGGGGCACAAGCTGGAGTACAACTACAAC
AGCCACAACGTCTATATCATGGCCGACAAGCAGAAGAACGGCATCAAGGTGAACTTCAAGATCCGCCACA
ACATCGAGGACGGCAGCGTGCAGCTCGCCGACCACTACCAGCAGAACACCCCCATCGGCGACGGCCCCGT
GCTGCTGCCCGACAACCACTACCTGAGCACCCAGTCCGCCCTGAGCAAAGACCCCAACGAGAAGCGCGAT
CACATGGTCCTGCTGGAGTTCGTGACCGCCGCCGGGATCACTCTCGGCATGGACGAGCTGTACAAGTAAA
GCGGCCGCGACTCTAGATCATAATCAGCCATACCACATTTGTAGAGGTTTTACTTGCTTTAAAAAACCTC
CCACACCTCCCCCTGAACCTGAAACATAAAATGAATGCAATTGTTGTTGTTAACTTGTTTATTGCAGCTT
ATAATGGTTACAAATAAAGCAATAGCATCACAAATTTCACAAATAAAGCATTTTTTTCACTGCATTCTAG
TTGTGGTTTGTCCAAACTCATCAATGTATCTTAAGGCGTAAATTGTAAGCGTTAATATTTTGTTAAAATT
CGCGTTAAATTTTTGTTAAATCAGCTCATTTTTTAACCAATAGGCCGAAATCGGCAAAATCCCTTATAAA
TCAAAAGAATAGACCGAGATAGGGT
[37 nt withheld, positions 2266-2302]
AAAGAACGTGGACTCCAACGTCAAAGG
[49 nt withheld, positions 2330-2378]
T
[91 nt withheld, positions 2380-2470]
G
[124 nt withheld, positions 2472-2595]
CAGGTGGCACTTTTCGGGGAAATGTGCGCGGAACCCCTATTTGTTTATTTTTCTAAATACATTCAAATAT
GTATCCGCTCATGAGACAATAACCCTGATAAATGCTTCAATAATATTGAAAAAGGAAGAGTCCTGAGGCG
GAAAGAACCAGCTGTGGAATGTGTGTCAGTTAGGGTGTGGAAAGTCCCCAGGCTCCCCAGCAGGCAGAAG
TATGCAAAGCATGCATCTCAATTAGTCAGCAACCAGGTGTGGAAAGTCCCCAGGCTCCCCAGCAGGCAGA
AGTATGCAAAGCATGCATCTCAATTAGTCAGCAACCATAGTCCCGCCCCTAACTCCGCCCATCCCGCCCC
TAACTCCGCCCAGTTCCGCCCATTCTCCGCCCCATGGCTGACTAATTTTTTTTATTTATGCAGAGGCCGA
GGCCGCCTCGGCCTCTGAGCTATTCCAGAAGTAGTGAGGAGGCTTTTTTGGAGGCCTAGGCTTTTGCAAA
GATCGATCAAGAGACAGGATGAGGATCGTTTCGCATGATTGAACAAGATGGATTGCACGCAGGTTCTCCG
GCCGCTTGGGTGGAGAGGCTATTCGGCTATGACTGGGCACAACAGACAATCGGCTGCTCTGATGCCGCCG
TGTTCCGGCTGTCAGCGCAGGGGCGCCCGGTTCTTTTTGTCAAGACCGACCTGTCCGGTGCCCTGAATGA
ACTGCAAGACGAGGCAGCGCGGCTATCGTGGCTGGCCACGACGGGCGTTCCTTGCGCAGCTGTGCTCGAC
GTTGTCACTGAAGCGGGAAGGGACTGGCTGCTATTGGGCGAAGTGCCGGGGCAGGATCTCCTGTCATCTC
ACCTTGCTCCTGCCGAGAAAGTATCCATCATGGCTGATGCAATGCGGCGGCTGCATACGCTTGATCCGGC
TACCTGCCCATTCGACCACCAAGCGAAACATCGCATCGAGCGAGCACGTACTCGGATGGAAGCCGGTCTT
GTCGATCAGGATGATCTGGACGAAGAGCATCAGGGGCTCGCGCCAGCCGAACTGTTCGCCAGGCTCAAGG
CGAGCATGCCCGACGGCGAGGATCTCGTCGTGACCCATGGCGATGCCTGCTTGCCGAATATCATGGTGGA
AAATGGCCGCTTTTCTGGATTCATCGACTGTGGCCGGCTGGGTGTGGCGGACCGCTATCAGGACATAGCG
TTGGCTACCCGTGATATTGCTGAAGAGCTTGGCGGCGAATGGGCTGACCGCTTCCTCGTGCTTTACGGTA
TCGCCGCTCCCGATTCGCAGCGCATCGCCTTCTATCGCCTTCTTGACGAGTTCTTCTGAGCGGGACTCTG
GGGTTCGAAATGACCGACCAAGCGACGCCCAACCTGCCATCACGAGATTTCGATTCCACCGCCGCCTTCT
ATGAAAGGTTGGGCTTCGGAATCGTTTTCCGGGACGCCGGCTGGATGATCCTCCAGCGCGGGGATCTCAT
GCTGGAGTTCTTCGCCCACCCTAGGGGGAGGCTAACTGAAACACGGAAGGAGACAATACCGGAAGGAACC
CGCGCTATGACGGCAATAAAAAGACAGAATAAAACGCACGGTGTTGGGTCGTTTGTTCATAAACGCGGGG
TTCGGTCCCAGGGCTGGCACTCTGTCGATACCCCACCGAGACCCCATTGGGGCCAATACGCCCGCGTTTC
TTCCTTTTCCCCACCCCACCCCCCAAGTTCGGGTGAAGGCCCAGGGCTCGCAGCCAACGTCGGGGCGGCA
GGCCCTGCCATAGCCTCAGGTTACTCATATATACTTTAGATTGATTTAAAACTTCATTTTTAATTTAAAA
GGATCTAGGTGAAGATCCTTTTTGATAATCTCATGACCAAAATCCCTTAACGTGAGTTTTCGTTCCACTG
AGCGTCAGACCCCGTAGAAAAGATCAAAGGATCTTCTTGAGATCCTTTTTTTCTGCGCGTAATCTGCTGC
TTGCAAACAAAAAAACCACCGCTACCAGCGGTGGTTTGTTTGCCGGATCAAGAGCTACCAACTCTTTTTC
CGAAGGTAACTGGCTTCAGCAGAGCGCAGATACCAAATACTGTCCTTCTAGTGTAGCCGTAGTTAGGCCA
CCACTTCAAGAACTCTGTAGCACCGCCTACATACCTCGCTCTGCTAATCCTGTTACCAGTGGCTGCTGCC
AGTGGCGATAAGTCGTGTCTTACCGGGTTGGACTCAAGACGATAGTTACCGGATAAGGCGCAGCGGTCGG
GCTGAACGGGGGGTTCGTGCACACAGCCCAGCTTGGAGCGAACGACCTACACCGAACTGAGATACCTACA
GCGTGAGCTATGAGAAAGCGCCACGCTTCCCGAAGGGAGAAAGGCGGACAGGTATCCGGTAAGCGGCAGG
GTCGGAACAGGAGAGCGCACGAGGGAGCTTCCAGGGGGAAACGCCTGGTATCTTTATAGTCCTGTCGGGT
TTCGCCACCTCTGACTTGAGCGTCGATTTTTGTGATGCTCGTCAGGGGGGCGGAGCCTATGGAAAAACGC
CAGCAACGCGGCCTTTTTACGGTTCCTGGCCTTTTGCTGGCCTTTTGCTCACATGTTCTTTCCTGCGTTA
TCCCCTGATTCTGTGGATAACCGTATTACCGCCATGCATTAGTTATTAATAGTAATCAATTACGGGGTCA
TTAGTTCATAGCCCATATATGGAGTTCCGCGTTACATAACTTACGGTAAATGGCCCGCCTGGCTGACCGC
CCAACGACCCCCGCCCATTGACGTCAATAATGACGTATGTTCCCATAGTAACGCCAATAGGGACTTTCCA
TTGACGTCAATGGGTGGAGTATTTACGGTAAACTGCCCACTTGGCAGTACATCAAGTGTATCATATGCCA
AGTACGCCCCCTATTGACGTCAATGACGGTAAATGGCCCGCCTGGCATTATGCCCAGTACATGACCTTAT
GGGACTTTCCTACTTGGCAGTACATCTACGTATTAGTCATCGCTATTACCATGGTGATGCGGTTTTGGCA
GTACATCAATGGGCGTGGATAGCGGTTTGACTCACGGGGATTTCCAAGTCTCCACCCCATTGACGTCAAT
GGGAGTTTGTTTTGGCACCAAAATCAACGGGACTTTCCAAAATGTCGTAACAACTCCGCCCCATTGACGC
AAATGGGCGGTAGGCGTGTACGGTGGGAGGTCTATATAAGCAGAGCTGGTTTAGTGAACCGTCAGATCCG
CTAGCGCTACCGGACTCAGATCTCGACGGTATCGATAAGCTTGCCGCC
Features (pLannotate 1.2.2; 16 found; start..end, strand, type, name):
      1..573     +  CDS            Kcnmb1: KCMB1_MOUSE - Experimental evidence at protein level: Swiss-Prot protein existence level 1. Regulatory subunit of the calcium activated potassium KCNMA1 (maxiK) channel. Modulates the calcium sensitivity and gating kinetics of KCNMA1, thereby contributing to KCNMA1 channel diversity. Increases the apparent Ca(2+)/voltage sensitivity of the KCNMA1 channel. It also modifies KCNMA1 channel kinetics and alters its pharmacological properties. It slows down the activation and the deactivation kinetics of the channel. Acts as a negative regulator of smooth muscle contraction by enhancing the calcium
    694..1156    +  misc_feature   IRES: internal ribosome entry site (IRES) of the encephalomyocarditis virus (EMCV)
   1170..1889    +  CDS            EGFP: the original enhanced GFP (Yang et al., 1996) mammalian codon-optimized
   1906..1989    +  CDS            large T antigen (fragment): large T antigen from SV40 (simian virus 40)
   2012..2133    +  polyA_signal   SV40 poly(A) signal: SV40 polyadenylation signal
   2167..2595    -  rep_origin     f1 ori (sequence partly withheld): f1 bacteriophage origin of replication; arrow indicates direction of (+) strand synthesis
   2622..2726    +  promoter       AmpR promoter: bla
   2728..3085    +  promoter       SV40 promoter: SV40 enhancer and early promoter
   3120..3914    +  CDS            NeoR/KanR: aminoglycoside phosphotransferase from Tn5; aph(3')-II (or nptII); confers resistance to neomycin, kanamycin, and G418 (Geneticin®)
   3935..4087    +  CDS            ble (fragment): BLE_KLEPN - Experimental evidence at protein level: Swiss-Prot protein existence level 1. Binding protein with a strong affinity to the bleomycin family of antibiotics. Binds to CL990; an antimitotic-antibiotic compound. From Klebsiella pneumoniae.
   4146..4193    +  polyA_signal   HSV TK poly(A) signal: herpes simplex virus thymidine kinase polyadenylation signal (Cole and Stacy, 1985)
   4284..4300    -  polyA_signal   bGH poly(A) signal (fragment): bovine growth hormone polyadenylation signal
   4522..5110    +  rep_origin     ori: high-copy-number ColE1/pMB1/pBR322/pUC origin of replication
   5285..5588    +  enhancer       CMV enhancer: human cytomegalovirus immediate early enhancer
   5589..5792    +  promoter       CMV promoter: human cytomegalovirus (CMV) immediate early promoter
   5815..5841    +  misc_feature   MCS (fragment): multiple cloning site
