>Addgene plasmid #113565 | BK beta1 | addgene full sequence | sequence record 218939 | Addgene NGS Result
ATGGGGAAGAAGCTGGTGATGGCCCAGAAGCGCGGAGAGACACGAGCCCTCTGCCTGGGAGTGGCAATGG
TAGTGTGTGCTGCCATCACCTACTACGTCCTGGGTACAACTGTGCTGCCCCTCTACCAGAAAAGTGTGTG
GACCCAGGAATCCATATGTCACTTGATTGAAACTAATATCAAGGACCAGGAAGAGCTGGAGGGCAAGAAG
GTGCCCCAGTACCCATGCCTTTGGGTCAATGTATCAGCTGTGGGCAGATGGGCCATGCTGTATCACACGG
AAGACACTCGGGATCAAAACCAACAGTGCTCCTATATCCCCAGGAACCTGGACAACTACCAGACAGCCTT
GGCAGATGTGAAGAAGGTCAGAGCCAATTTCTATAAGCACCATGAATTCTATTGCCTTTCTGCACCTCAA
GTCAACGAGACCAGCGTCGTGTACCAGCGCCTCTACGGGCCCCAAGTCCTCCTCTTCTCCTTCTTCTGGC
CCACCTTCCTGCTGACCGGGGGTCTTATTCTTATTGCCATGGTGAAGCTCAACAGGTCCCTATCCATCTT
GGCGGCTCAGAAGTAGGATCCGCCCCTCTCCCTCCCCCCCCCCTAACGTTACTGGCCGAAGCCGCTTGGA
ATAAGGCCGGTGTGCGTTTGTCTATATGTTATTTTCCACCATATTGCCGTCTTTTGGCAATGTGAGGGCC
CGGAAACCTGGCCCTGTCTTCTTGACGAGCATTCCTAGGGGTCTTTCCCCTCTCGCCAAAGGAATGCAAG
GTCTGTTGAATGTCGTGAAGGAAGCAGTTCCTCTGGAAGCTTCTTGAAGACAAACAACGTCTGTAGCGAC
CCTTTGCAGGCAGCGGAACCCCCCACCTGGCGACAGGTGCCTCTGCGGCCAAAAGCCACGTGTATAAGAT
ACACCTGCAAAGGCGGCACAACCCCAGTGCCACGTTGTGAGTTGGATAGTTGTGGAAAGAGTCAAATGGC
TCTCCTCAAGCGTATTCAACAAGGGGCTGAAGGATGCCCAGAAGGTACCCCATTGTATGGGATCTGATCT
GGGGCCTCGGTACACATGCTTTACATGTGTTTAGTCGAGGTTAAAAAAACGTCTAGGCCCCCCGAACCAC
GGGGACGTGGTTTTCCTTTGAAAAACACGATGATAATATGGCCACAACCATGGTGAGCAAGGGCGAGGAG
CTGTTCACCGGGGTGGTGCCCATCCTGGTCGAGCTGGACGGCGACGTAAACGGCCACAAGTTCAGCGTGT
CCGGCGAGGGCGAGGGCGATGCCACCTACGGCAAGCTGACCCTGAAGTTCATCTGCACCACCGGCAAGCT
GCCCGTGCCCTGGCCCACCCTCGTGACCACCCTGACCTACGGCGTGCAGTGCTTCAGCCGCTACCCCGAC
CACATGAAGCAGCACGACTTCTTCAAGTCCGCCATGCCCGAAGGCTACGTCCAGGAGCGCACCATCTTCT
TCAAGGACGACGGCAACTACAAGACCCGCGCCGAGGTGAAGTTCGAGGGCGACACCCTGGTGAACCGCAT
CGAGCTGAAGGGCATCGACTTCAAGGAGGACGGCAACATCCTGGGGCACAAGCTGGAGTACAACTACAAC
AGCCACAACGTCTATATCATGGCCGACAAGCAGAAGAACGGCATCAAGGTGAACTTCAAGATCCGCCACA
ACATCGAGGACGGCAGCGTGCAGCTCGCCGACCACTACCAGCAGAACACCCCCATCGGCGACGGCCCCGT
GCTGCTGCCCGACAACCACTACCTGAGCACCCAGTCCGCCCTGAGCAAAGACCCCAACGAGAAGCGCGAT
CACATGGTCCTGCTGGAGTTCGTGACCGCCGCCGGGATCACTCTCGGCATGGACGAGCTGTACAAGTAAA
GCGGCCGCGACTCTAGATCATAATCAGCCATACCACATTTGTAGAGGTTTTACTTGCTTTAAAAAACCTC
CCACACCTCCCCCTGAACCTGAAACATAAAATGAATGCAATTGTTGTTGTTAACTTGTTTATTGCAGCTT
ATAATGGTTACAAATAAAGCAATAGCATCACAAATTTCACAAATAAAGCATTTTTTTCACTGCATTCTAG
TTGTGGTTTGTCCAAACTCATCAATGTATCTTAAGGCGTAAATTGTAAGCGTTAATATTTTGTTAAAATT
CGCGTTAAATTTTTGTTAAATCAGCTCATTTTTTAACCAATAGGCCGAAATCGGCAAAATCCCTTATAAA
TCAAAAGAATAGACCGAGATAGGGT
[37 nt withheld, positions 2266-2302]
AAAGAACGTGGACTCCAACGTCAAAGG
[49 nt withheld, positions 2330-2378]
T
[91 nt withheld, positions 2380-2470]
G
[124 nt withheld, positions 2472-2595]
CAGGTGGCACTTTTCGGGGAAATGTGCGCGGAACCCCTATTTGTTTATTTTTCTAAATACATTCAAATAT
GTATCCGCTCATGAGACAATAACCCTGATAAATGCTTCAATAATATTGAAAAAGGAAGAGTCCTGAGGCG
GAAAGAACCAGCTGTGGAATGTGTGTCAGTTAGGGTGTGGAAAGTCCCCAGGCTCCCCAGCAGGCAGAAG
TATGCAAAGCATGCATCTCAATTAGTCAGCAACCAGGTGTGGAAAGTCCCCAGGCTCCCCAGCAGGCAGA
AGTATGCAAAGCATGCATCTCAATTAGTCAGCAACCATAGTCCCGCCCCTAACTCCGCCCATCCCGCCCC
TAACTCCGCCCAGTTCCGCCCATTCTCCGCCCCATGGCTGACTAATTTTTTTTATTTATGCAGAGGCCGA
GGCCGCCTCGGCCTCTGAGCTATTCCAGAAGTAGTGAGGAGGCTTTTTTGGAGGCCTAGGCTTTTGCAAA
GATCGATCAAGAGACAGGATGAGGATCGTTTCGCATGATTGAACAAGATGGATTGCACGCAGGTTCTCCG
GCCGCTTGGGTGGAGAGGCTATTCGGCTATGACTGGGCACAACAGACAATCGGCTGCTCTGATGCCGCCG
TGTTCCGGCTGTCAGCGCAGGGGCGCCCGGTTCTTTTTGTCAAGACCGACCTGTCCGGTGCCCTGAATGA
ACTGCAAGACGAGGCAGCGCGGCTATCGTGGCTGGCCACGACGGGCGTTCCTTGCGCAGCTGTGCTCGAC
GTTGTCACTGAAGCGGGAAGGGACTGGCTGCTATTGGGCGAAGTGCCGGGGCAGGATCTCCTGTCATCTC
ACCTTGCTCCTGCCGAGAAAGTATCCATCATGGCTGATGCAATGCGGCGGCTGCATACGCTTGATCCGGC
TACCTGCCCATTCGACCACCAAGCGAAACATCGCATCGAGCGAGCACGTACTCGGATGGAAGCCGGTCTT
GTCGATCAGGATGATCTGGACGAAGAGCATCAGGGGCTCGCGCCAGCCGAACTGTTCGCCAGGCTCAAGG
CGAGCATGCCCGACGGCGAGGATCTCGTCGTGACCCATGGCGATGCCTGCTTGCCGAATATCATGGTGGA
AAATGGCCGCTTTTCTGGATTCATCGACTGTGGCCGGCTGGGTGTGGCGGACCGCTATCAGGACATAGCG
TTGGCTACCCGTGATATTGCTGAAGAGCTTGGCGGCGAATGGGCTGACCGCTTCCTCGTGCTTTACGGTA
TCGCCGCTCCCGATTCGCAGCGCATCGCCTTCTATCGCCTTCTTGACGAGTTCTTCTGAGCGGGACTCTG
GGGTTCGAAATGACCGACCAAGCGACGCCCAACCTGCCATCACGAGATTTCGATTCCACCGCCGCCTTCT
ATGAAAGGTTGGGCTTCGGAATCGTTTTCCGGGACGCCGGCTGGATGATCCTCCAGCGCGGGGATCTCAT
GCTGGAGTTCTTCGCCCACCCTAGGGGGAGGCTAACTGAAACACGGAAGGAGACAATACCGGAAGGAACC
CGCGCTATGACGGCAATAAAAAGACAGAATAAAACGCACGGTGTTGGGTCGTTTGTTCATAAACGCGGGG
TTCGGTCCCAGGGCTGGCACTCTGTCGATACCCCACCGAGACCCCATTGGGGCCAATACGCCCGCGTTTC
TTCCTTTTCCCCACCCCACCCCCCAAGTTCGGGTGAAGGCCCAGGGCTCGCAGCCAACGTCGGGGCGGCA
GGCCCTGCCATAGCCTCAGGTTACTCATATATACTTTAGATTGATTTAAAACTTCATTTTTAATTTAAAA
GGATCTAGGTGAAGATCCTTTTTGATAATCTCATGACCAAAATCCCTTAACGTGAGTTTTCGTTCCACTG
AGCGTCAGACCCCGTAGAAAAGATCAAAGGATCTTCTTGAGATCCTTTTTTTCTGCGCGTAATCTGCTGC
TTGCAAACAAAAAAACCACCGCTACCAGCGGTGGTTTGTTTGCCGGATCAAGAGCTACCAACTCTTTTTC
CGAAGGTAACTGGCTTCAGCAGAGCGCAGATACCAAATACTGTTCTTCTAGTGTAGCCGTAGTTAGGCCA
CCACTTCAAGAACTCTGTAGCACCGCCTACATACCTCGCTCTGCTAATCCTGTTACCAGTGGCTGCTGCC
AGTGGCGATAAGTCGTGTCTTACCGGGTTGGACTCAAGACGATAGTTACCGGATAAGGCGCAGCGGTCGG
GCTGAACGGGGGGTTCGTGCACACAGCCCAGCTTGGAGCGAACGACCTACACCGAACTGAGATACCTACA
GCGTGAGCTATGAGAAAGCGCCACGCTTCCCGAAGGGAGAAAGGCGGACAGGTATCCGGTAAGCGGCAGG
GTCGGAACAGGAGAGCGCACGAGGGAGCTTCCAGGGGGAAACGCCTGGTATCTTTATAGTCCTGTCGGGT
TTCGCCACCTCTGACTTGAGCGTCGATTTTTGTGATGCTCGTCAGGGGGGCGGAGCCTATGGAAAAACGC
CAGCAACGCGGCCTTTTTACGGTTCCTGGCCTTTTGCTGGCCTTTTGCTCACATGTTCTTTCCTGCGTTA
TCCCCTGATTCTGTGGATAACCGTATTACCGCCATGCATTAGTTATTAATAGTAATCAATTACGGGGTCA
TTAGTTCATAGCCCATATATGGAGTTCCGCGTTACATAACTTACGGTAAATGGCCCGCCTGGCTGACCGC
CCAACGACCCCCGCCCATTGACGTCAATAATGACGTATGTTCCCATAGTAACGCCAATAGGGACTTTCCA
TTGACGTCAATGGGTGGAGTATTTACGGTAAACTGCCCACTTGGCAGTACATCAAGTGTATCATATGCCA
AGTACGCCCCCTATTGACGTCAATGACGGTAAATGGCCCGCCTGGCATTATGCCCAGTACATGACCTTAT
GGGACTTTCCTACTTGGCAGTACATCTACGTATTAGTCATCGCTATTACCATGGTGATGCGGTTTTGGCA
GTACATCAATGGGCGTGGATAGCGGTTTGACTCACGGGGATTTCCAAGTCTCCACCCCATTGACGTCAAT
GGGAGTTTGTTTTGGCACCAAAATCAACGGGACTTTCCAAAATGTCGTAACAACTCCGCCCCATTGACGC
AAATGGGCGGTAGGCGTGTACGGTGGGAGGTCTATATAAGCAGAGCTGGTTTAGTGAACCGTCAGATCCG
CTAGCGCTACCGGACTCAGATCTCGACGGTATCGATAAGCTTGCCGCC
Features (pLannotate 1.2.2; 16 found; start..end, strand, type, name):
      1..573     +  CDS            Kcnmb1: KCMB1_MOUSE - Experimental evidence at protein level: Swiss-Prot protein existence level 1. Regulatory subunit of the calcium activated potassium KCNMA1 (maxiK) channel. Modulates the calcium sensitivity and gating kinetics of KCNMA1, thereby contributing to KCNMA1 channel diversity. Increases the apparent Ca(2+)/voltage sensitivity of the KCNMA1 channel. It also modifies KCNMA1 channel kinetics and alters its pharmacological properties. It slows down the activation and the deactivation kinetics of the channel. Acts as a negative regulator of smooth muscle contraction by enhancing the calcium
    583..1169    +  misc_feature   IRES2: internal ribosome entry site (IRES) of the encephalomyocarditis virus (EMCV)
   1170..1889    +  CDS            EGFP: the original enhanced GFP (Yang et al., 1996) mammalian codon-optimized
   1906..1989    +  CDS            large T antigen (fragment): large T antigen from SV40 (simian virus 40)
   2012..2133    +  polyA_signal   SV40 poly(A) signal: SV40 polyadenylation signal
   2167..2595    -  rep_origin     f1 ori (sequence partly withheld): f1 bacteriophage origin of replication; arrow indicates direction of (+) strand synthesis
   2622..2726    +  promoter       AmpR promoter: bla
   2728..3085    +  promoter       SV40 promoter: SV40 enhancer and early promoter
   3120..3914    +  CDS            NeoR/KanR: aminoglycoside phosphotransferase from Tn5; aph(3')-II (or nptII); confers resistance to neomycin, kanamycin, and G418 (Geneticin®)
   3935..4087    +  CDS            ble (fragment): BLE_KLEPN - Experimental evidence at protein level: Swiss-Prot protein existence level 1. Binding protein with a strong affinity to the bleomycin family of antibiotics. Binds to CL990; an antimitotic-antibiotic compound. From Klebsiella pneumoniae.
   4146..4193    +  polyA_signal   HSV TK poly(A) signal: herpes simplex virus thymidine kinase polyadenylation signal (Cole and Stacy, 1985)
   4284..4300    -  polyA_signal   bGH poly(A) signal (fragment): bovine growth hormone polyadenylation signal
   4522..5110    +  rep_origin     ori: high-copy-number ColE1/pMB1/pBR322/pUC origin of replication
   5285..5588    +  enhancer       CMV enhancer: human cytomegalovirus immediate early enhancer
   5589..5792    +  promoter       CMV promoter: human cytomegalovirus (CMV) immediate early promoter
   5815..5841    +  misc_feature   MCS (fragment): multiple cloning site
