[The description below was written by a language model from this plasmid's Addgene catalogue record and pLannotate feature annotations shown in this document.]
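Description:
BK beta1 is a mammalian expression plasmid of 5,863 bp built on the pIRES2-EGFP backbone and carrying the mouse Kcnmb1 coding sequence, which encodes the beta1 regulatory subunit of the large-conductance calcium-activated potassium (BK, maxiK) channel. The insert sits downstream of the human cytomegalovirus immediate-early enhancer and promoter, next to what remains of the multiple cloning site. It is followed by the encephalomyocarditis virus IRES and an EGFP coding sequence, with an SV40 polyadenylation signal closing the unit. A single bicistronic transcript therefore yields untagged beta1 subunit by cap-dependent translation and EGFP by internal ribosome entry, so green fluorescence marks transfected cells without fusing anything to the channel subunit. The catalogue lists the insert as 597 bp, while the annotated Kcnmb1 open reading frame spans 573 bp. The restriction sites used for cloning are not recorded.

The plasmid is propagated in E. coli through a high-copy ColE1/pUC-type origin. An f1 origin is also present, allowing single-stranded DNA production. A single Tn5 aminoglycoside phosphotransferase gene (NeoR/KanR) serves both hosts: a bacterial bla-type promoter drives it for kanamycin selection, and the SV40 enhancer/early promoter drives it for G418 selection in mammalian cells, with an HSV TK polyadenylation signal downstream. The short large T antigen, ble and bGH poly(A) fragments in the annotation appear to be backbone remnants rather than functional parts. The depositor and repository sequence records are the same length and give essentially identical feature maps.

The beta1 subunit increases the apparent calcium and voltage sensitivity of the pore-forming KCNMA1 subunit and slows its activation and deactivation kinetics. The construct is suited to co-expression with the alpha subunit in cultured cells, with fluorescent cells identified for electrophysiological study of BK channel gating.
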