Addgene plasmid #113565: BK beta1
Purpose: mouse BK beta1 subunit in mammalian expression vector
Depositing lab: Robert Brenner. Depositing organization: University of Texas Health Science Center at San Antonio. Publication: An S6 mutation in BK channels reveals beta1 subunit effects on intrinsic and voltage-dependent gating. Wang B, Brenner R. J Gen Physiol. 2006 Dec;128(6):731-44. doi: 10.1085/jgp.200609596. PubMed 17130522.
Backbone
  Vector backbone: pIRES2-EGFP
  Backbone manufacturer: Clontech
  Vector type: Mammalian Expression
  Selectable markers: Neomycin (select with G418)
Growth in bacteria
  Bacterial resistance: Kanamycin, 50 μg/mL
  Growth temperature: 37°C
  Growth strain: DH5alpha
  Copy number: High Copy
Gene/Insert
  Gene/Insert name: Kcnmb1 (alt name: beta1)
  Species: M. musculus (mouse)
  Insert size (bp): 597
  Entrez Gene: Kcnmb1 (a.k.a. BKbeta1)
  Promoter: CMV
  Cloning method: Restriction Enzyme; 5′ cloning site unknown (unknown if destroyed)
  Sequencing primers: 5′ CMV
Terms and licenses: Academic/Nonprofit Terms; Industry Terms: Not Available to Industry
How to cite: BK beta1 was a gift from Robert Brenner (Addgene plasmid # 113565 ; http://n2t.net/addgene:113565 ; RRID:Addgene_113565)
